Addgene plasmid #85599: pKTol2P-PTK
Purpose: Tol2 transposon with a puromycin-thymidine kinase fusion driven by a PGK promoter.
Depositing lab: Karl Clark & Scott Fahrenkrug. Depositing organization: University of Minnesota. Publication: Enzymatic engineering of the porcine genome with transposons and recombinases. Clark KJ, Carlson DF, Foster LK, Kong BW, Foster DN, Fahrenkrug SC. BMC Biotechnol. 2007 Jul 17;7:42. 10.1186/1472-6750-7-42 PubMed 17640337.
Backbone
  Vector backbone: pK
  Backbone manufacturer: K. Clark
  Vector type: Mammalian Expression
Growth in bacteria
  Bacterial resistance: Kanamycin, 50 μg/mL
  Growth temperature: 37°C
  Growth strain: DH5alpha
  Copy number: High Copy
Gene/Insert
  Gene/Insert name: Tol2 transposon with a puromycin-thymidine kinase fusion
  Promoter: PGK
  Cloning method: Unknown
  Sequencing primers: 5′ mPGK-F
Terms and licenses: Academic/Nonprofit Terms; Industry Terms: Not Available to Industry
How to cite: pKTol2P-PTK was a gift from Karl Clark & Scott Fahrenkrug (Addgene plasmid # 85599 ; http://n2t.net/addgene:85599 ; RRID:Addgene_85599)
