[The description below was written by a language model from this plasmid's Addgene catalogue record and pLannotate feature annotations shown in this document.]
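Description:
pKTol2P-PTK is a 5,057 bp Tol2 transposon donor plasmid for mammalian cells, built on the pK backbone. It is maintained in E. coli at high copy through a ColE1/pUC-type origin and selected with kanamycin via an aph(3')-Ia gene. The annotated feature table does not mark the Tol2 terminal repeats themselves. They therefore have to be inferred from the catalogue description rather than from the annotation, and probably lie in the unannotated stretches flanking the expression cassette.

The cargo is a single selection cassette. A mouse PGK promoter (annotated as a fragment) drives puromycin N-acetyltransferase, followed closely by a truncated herpes simplex virus thymidine kinase, which the record describes as a Puro-TK fusion. The cassette is terminated by a bovine growth hormone polyadenylation signal. This fusion allows selection in both directions. Puromycin enriches for cells that have acquired the cassette, while nucleoside analogues such as ganciclovir kill cells that still express the kinase, so later loss or excision can be selected for.

Downstream, in the opposite orientation, are two repeated SV40 poly(A) signals with short large T antigen fragments, plus a very short SV40 promoter remnant; these look like carry-over from cloning or transcriptional stops. T7 and T3 promoters flank the insert region.

No transposase gene is annotated, so Tol2 transposase would need to be supplied in trans to mobilise the element into the genome. The associated publication concerns engineering of the porcine genome with transposons and recombinases, consistent with use of this plasmid for measuring or exploiting Tol2 transposition in pig cells. No recombinase sites are annotated in the feature table.
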