Features (pLannotate 1.2.2; 13 found; start..end, strand, type, name):
    232..250     -  promoter       T7 promoter: promoter for bacteriophage T7 RNA polymerase
    310..725     +  promoter       PGK promoter (fragment): mouse phosphoglycerate kinase 1 promoter
    750..1344    +  CDS            PuroR: puromycin N-acetyltransferase; pac from Streptomyces alboniger; confers resistance to puromycin
   1361..2346    +  CDS            ΔTK (fragment): truncated herpes simplex virus thymidine kinase (Salomon et al., 1995) confers sensitivity to nucleoside analogs such as acyclovir or ganciclovir
   2372..2596    +  polyA_signal   bGH poly(A) signal: bovine growth hormone polyadenylation signal
   2600..2617    +  promoter       SV40 promoter (fragment): SV40 enhancer and early promoter
   2662..2743    -  polyA_signal   SV40 poly(A) signal: SV40 polyadenylation signal
   2766..2833    -  CDS            large T antigen (fragment): large T antigen from SV40 (simian virus 40)
   2867..2948    -  polyA_signal   SV40 poly(A) signal: SV40 polyadenylation signal
   2971..3038    -  CDS            large T antigen (fragment): large T antigen from SV40 (simian virus 40)
   3049..3067    +  promoter       T3 promoter: promoter for bacteriophage T3 RNA polymerase
   3462..4050    -  rep_origin     ori: high-copy-number ColE1/pMB1/pBR322/pUC origin of replication
   4193..5002    -  CDS            KanR: aminoglycoside phosphotransferase; aph(3')-Ia; confers resistance to kanamycin in bacteria or G418 (Geneticin®) in eukaryotes
>Addgene plasmid #85599 | pKTol2P-PTK | depositor full sequence | sequence record 167638 | pKTol2P-PTK sequence 5057 bps
GCTGGATCCCAGAGGTGTAAAGTACTTGAGTAATTTTACTTGATTACTGTACTTAAGTATTATTTTTGGG
GATTTTTACTTTACTTGAGTACAATTAAAAATCAATACTTTTACTTTTACTTAATTACATTTTTTTAGAA
AAAAAAGTACTTTTTACTCCTTACAATTTTATTTACAGTCAAAAAGTACTTATTTTTTGGAGATCACTTC
ATTCTATTTTCCCTTGGTCTCCCTATAGTGAGTCGTATTAGATCCCGGGATTACTAGTTTAAACCTAGGA
TGCATACCGGTCAAGCTAGCGATCTGAGATCTGGCCTCGCACACATTCCACATCCACCGGTAGGCGCCAA
CCGGCTCCGTTCTTTGGTGGCCCCTTCGCGCCACCTTCTACTCCTCCCCTAGTCAGGAAGTTCCCCCCCG
CCCCGCAGCTCGCGTCGTGCAGGACGTGACAAATGGAAGTAGCACGTCTCACTAGTCTCGTGCAGATGGA
CAGCACCGCTGAGCAATGGAAGCGGGTAGGCCTTTGGGGCAGCGGCCAATAGCAGCTTTGCTCCTTCGCT
TTCTGGGCTCAGAGGCTGGGAAGGGGTGGGTCCGGGGGCGGGCTCAGGGGCGGGCTCAGGGGCGGGGCGG
GCGCCCGAAGGTCCTCCGGAGGCCCGGCATTCTGCACGCTTCAAAAGCGCACGTCTGCCGCGCTGTTCTC
CTCTTCCTCATCTCCGGGCCTTTCGACCTGCAGCCAACGCCACCATGGGGACCGAGTACAAGCCCACGGT
GCGCCTCGCCACCCGCGACGACGTCCCCCGGGCCGTACGCACCCTCGCCGCCGCGTTCGCCGACTACCCC
GCCACGCGCCACACCGTCGACCCGGACCGCCACATCGAGCGGGTCACCGAGCTGCAAGAACTCTTCCTCA
CGCGCGTCGGGCTCGACATCGGCAAGGTGTGGGTCGCGGACGACGGCGCCGCGGTGGCGGTCTGGACCAC
GCCGGACAGCGTCGAAGCGGGGGCGGTGTTCGCCGAGATCGGCCCGCGCATGGCCGAGTTGAGCGGTTCC
CGGCTGGCCGCGCAGCAACAGATGGAAGGCCTCCTGGGCGGCGACCGACCCAAGGAGCCCGCGTGGTTCC
TGGCCACCGTCGGCGTCTCGCCCGACCACCAGGGCAAGGGTCTGGGCAGCGCCGTCGTGCTCCCCGGAGT
GGAGGCGGCCGAGCGCGCCGGGGTGCCCGCCTTCCTGGAGACCTCCGCGCCCCGCAACCTCCCCTTCTAC
GAGCGGCTCGGCTTCACCGTCACCGCCGACGTCGAGTGCCCGAAGGACCGCGCGACCTGGTGCATGACCC
GCAAGGCCGGTGCCGGATCCATGCCCAGCGTACTGCGGGTTTATATAGACGGTTCTCACGGGATGGGGAA
AACCACCACCACGCAACTGCTGGTGGCCCTGGGTTCGCGCGACGATATCGTCTACGTACCCGAGCCGATG
ACTTACTGGCAGGTGCTGGGGGCTTCCGAGACAATCGCGAACATCTACACCACACAACACCGCCTCGACC
AGGGTGAGATATCGGCCGGGGACGCGGCGGTGGTAATGACAAGCGCCCAGATAACAATGGGCATGCCTTA
TGCCGTGACCGACGCCGTTCTGGCTCCTCATATCGGGGGGGAGGCTGGGAGCTCACATGCCCCGCCCCCG
GCCCTCACCCTCATCTTCGACCGCCATCCCATCGCCGCCCTCCTGTGCTACCCGGCCGCGCGATACCTTA
TGGGCAGCATGACCCCCCAGGCCGTGCTGGCGTTCGTGGCCCTCATCCCGCCGACCTTGCCCGGCACAAA
CATCGTGTTGGGGGCCCTTCCGGAGGACAGACACATCGACCGCCTGGCCAAACGCCAGCGCCCCGGCGAG
CGGCTTGACCTGGCTATGCTGGCCGCGATTCGCCGCGTTTACGGGCTGCTTGCCAATACGGTGCGGTATC
TGCAGGGCGGCGGGTCGTGGCGGGAGGATTGGGGACAGCTTTCGGGGACGGCCGTGCCGCCCCAGGGTGC
CGAGCCCCAGAGCAACGCGGGCCCACGACCCCATATCGGGGACACGTTATTTACCCTGTTTCGGGCCCCC
GAGTTGCTGGCCCCCAACGGCGACCTGTACAACGTGTTTGCCTGGGCCTTGGACGTCTTGGCCAAACGCC
TCCGTCCCATGCACGTCTTTATCCTGGATTACGACCAATCGCCCGCCGGCTGCCGGGACGCCCTGCTGCA
ACTTACCTCCGGGATGGTCCAGACCCACGTCACCACCCCCGGCTCCATACCGACGATCTGCGACCTGGCG
CGCACGTTTGCCCGGGAGATGGGGGAGGCTAACTGATCTAGAGCTCGCTGATCAGCCTCGACTGTGCCTT
CTAGTTGCCAGCCATCTGTTGTTTGCCCCTCCCCCGTGCCTTCCTTGACCCTGGAAGGTGCCACTCCCAC
TGTCCTTTCCTAATAAAATGAGGAAATTGCATCGCATTGTCTGAGTAGGTGTCATTCTATTCTGGGGGGT
GGGGTGGGGCAGGACAGCAAGGGGGAGGATTGGGAAGACAATAGCAGGCATGCTGGGGATGCGGTGGGCT
CTATGGCTTCTGAGGCGGAAAGAACCAAAGGGCGAATTCATTGATGAGTTTGGACAAACCACAACTAGAA
TGCAGTGAAAAAAATGCTTTATTTGTGAAATTTGTGATGCTATTGCTTTATTTGTAACCATTATAAGCTG
CAATAAACAAGTTAACAACAACAATTGCATTCATTTTATGTTTCAGGTTCAGGGGGAGGTGTGGGAGGTT
TTTTAAAGCAAGTAAAACCTCTACAAATGTGGTCATTGATGAGTTTGGACAAACCACAACTAGAATGCAG
TGAAAAAAATGCTTTATTTGTGAAATTTGTGATGCTATTGCTTTATTTGTAACCATTATAAGCTGCAATA
AACAAGTTAACAACAACAATTGCATTCATTTTATGTTTCAGGTTCAGGGGGAGGTGTGGGAGGTTTTTTA
AAGCAAGTAAAACCTCTACAAATGTGGTCATTCAGATCAATTAACCCTCACTAAAGGGAGACCACTCTAG
TTTTCTTTCTTGCTTTTACTTTTACTTCCTTAATACTCAAGTACAATTTTAATGGAGTACTTTTTTACTT
TTACTCAAGTAAGATTCTAGCCAGATACTTTTACTTTTAATTGAGTAAAATTTTCCCTAAGTACTTGTAC
TTTCACTTGAGTAAAATTTTTGAGTACTTTTTACACCTCTGCTCGGTACCATTTAAATCTGTTCCGCTTC
CTCGCTCACTGACTCGCTGCGCTCGGTCGTTCGGCTGCGGCGAGCGGTATCAGCTCACTCAAAGGCGGTA
ATACGGTTATCCACAGAATCAGGGGATAACGCAGGAAAGAACATGTGAGCAAAAGGCCAGCAAAAGGCCA
GGAACCGTAAAAAGGCCGCGTTGCTGGCGTTTTTCCATAGGCTCCGCCCCCCTGACGAGCATCACAAAAA
TCGACGCTCAAGTCAGAGGTGGCGAAACCCGACAGGACTATAAAGATACCAGGCGTTTCCCCCTGGAAGC
TCCCTCGTGCGCTCTCCTGTTCCGACCCTGCCGCTTACCGGATACCTGTCCGCCTTTCTCCCTTCGGGAA
CCGTGGCGCTTTCTCATAGCTCACGCTGTAGGTATCTCAGTTCGGTGTAGGTCGTTCGCTCCAAGCTGGG
CTGTGTGCACGAACCCCCCGTTCAGCCCGACCGCTGCGCCTTATCCGGTAACTATCGTCTTGAGTCCAAC
CCGGTAAGACACGACTTATCGCCACTGGCAGCAGCCACTGGTAACAGGATTAGCAGAGCGAGGTATGTAG
GCGGTGCTACAGAGTTCTTGAAGTGGTGGCCTAACTACGGCTACACTAGAAGAACAGTATTTGGTATCTG
CGCTCTGCTGAAGCCAGTTACCTTCGGAAAAAGAGTTGGTAGCTCTTGATCCGGCAAACAAACCACCGCT
GGTAGCGGTGGTTTTTTTGTTTGCAAGCAGCAGATTACGCGCAGAAAAAAAGGATCTCAAGAAGATCCTT
TGATCTTTTCTACGGGGTCTGACGCTCAGTGGAACGAAAACTCACGTTAAGGGATTTTGGTCATGAGATT
ATCAAAAAGGATCTTCACCTAGATCCTTTTTGCCAGTGTTACAACCAATTAACCAATTCTGATTAGAAAA
ACTCATCGAGCATCAAATGAAACTGCAATTTATTCATATCAGGATTATCAATACCATATTTTTGAAAAAG
CCGTTTCTGTAATGAAGGAGAAAACTCACCGAGGCAGTTCCATAGGATGGCAAGATCCTGGTATCGGTCT
GCGATTCCGACTCGTCCAACATCAATACAACCTATTAATTTCCCCTCGTCAAAAATAAGGTTATCAAGTG
AGAAATCACCATGAGTGACGACTGAATCCGGTGAGAATGGCAAAAGTTTATGCATTTCTTTCCAGACTTG
TTCAACAGGCCAGCCATTACGCTCGTCATCAAAATCACTCGCATCAACCAAACCGTTATTCATTCGTGAT
TGCGCCTGAGCGAGACGAAATACGCGATCGCTGTTAAAAGGACAATTACAAACAGGAATCGAATGCAACC
GGCGCAGGAACACTGCCAGCGCATCAACAATATTTTCACCTGAATCAGGATATTCTTCTAATACCTGGAA
TGCTGTTTTTCCGGGGATCGCAGTGGTGAGTAACCATGCATCATCAGGAGTACGGATAAAATGCTTGATG
GTCGGAAGAGGCATAAATTCCGTCAGCCAGTTTAGTCTGACCATCTCATCTGTAACATCATTGGCAACGC
TACCTTTGCCATGTTTCAGAAACAACTCTGGCGCATCGGGCTTCCCATACAAGCGATAGATTGTCGCACC
TGATTGCCCGACATTATCGCGAGCCCATTTATACCCATATAAATCAGCATCCATGTTGGAATTTAATCGC
GGCCTCGACGTTTCCCGTTGAATATGGCTCATAACACCCCTTGTATTACTGTTTATGTAAGCAGACAGTT
TTATTGTTCATGATGCA
