>Addgene plasmid #85599 | pKTol2P-PTK | addgene partial sequence | sequence record 167614 | Kan-R 5'-ATCGCGAGCCCATTTATACC-3'
GGAATTTAATCGCGGCCTCGACGTTTCCCGTTGAATATGGCTCATAACACCCCTTGTATTACTGTTTATG
TAAGCAGACAGTTTTATTGTTCATGATGCAGCTGGATCCCAGAGGTGTAAAGTACTTGAGTAATTTTACT
TGATTACTGTACTTAAGTATTATTTTTGGGGATTTTTACTTTACTTGAGTACAATTAAAAATCAATACTT
TTACTTTTACTTAATTACATTTTTTTAGAAAAAAAAGTACTTTTTACTCCTTACAATTTTATTTACAGTC
AAAAAGTACTTATTTTTTGGAGATCACTTCATTCTATTTTCCCTTGGTCTCCCTATAGTGAGTCGTATTA
GATCCCGGGATTACTAGTTTAAACCTAGGATGCATACCGGTCAAGCTAGCGATCTGAGATCTGGCCTCGC
ACACATTCCACATCCACCGGTAGGCGCCAACCGGCTCCGTTCTTTGGTGGCCCCTTCGCGCCACCTTCTA
CTCCTCCCCTAGTCAGGAAGTTCCCCCCCGCCCCGCAGCTCGCGTCGTGCAGGACGTGACAAATGGAAGT
AGCACGTCTCACTAGTCTCGTGCAGATGGACAGCACCGCTGAGCAATGGAAGCGGGTAGGCCTTTGGGGC
AGCGGCCAATAGCAGCTTTGCTCCTTCGCTTTCTGGGCTCAGAGGCTGGGAAGGGGTGGGTCCGGGGGCG
GGCTCAGGGGCGGGCTCAGGGGCGGGGCGGGCGCCCGAAGGTCCTCCGGAGGCCCGGCATTCTGCACGCT
TCAAAAGCGCACGTCTGCCGCGCTGTTCTCCTCTTCCTCATCTCCGGGCCTTTCGACCTGCAGCCAACGC
CACCATGGGGACCGAGTACAAGCCCACGGTGCGCCTCGCCACCCGCGACGACGTCCCCCGGGCCGTACGC
ACCCTCGCCGCCGCGTTCGCCGACTACCCCGCCACGCGCCACACCGTCGACCCGGACCGCCACATCGAGC
GGGTCACCGA
