>Addgene plasmid #85599 | pKTol2P-PTK | addgene partial sequence | sequence record 167615 | BGH-rev 5'-TAGAAGGCACAGTCGAGG-3'
CCCCATCTCCCGGGCAAACGTGCGCGCCAGGTCGCAGATCGTCGGTATGGAGCCGGGGGTGGTGACGTGG
GTCTGGACCATCCCGGAGGTAAGTTGCAGCAGGGCGTCCCGGCAGCCGGCGGGCGATTGGTCGTAATCCA
GGATAAAGACGTGCATGGGACGGAGGCGTTTGGCCAAGACGTCCAAGGCCCAGGCAAACACGTTGTACAG
GTCGCCGTTGGGGGCCAGCAACTCGGGGGCCCGAAACAGGGTAAATAACGTGTCCCCGATATGGGGTCGT
GGGCCCGCGTTGCTCTGGGGCTCGGCACCCTGGGGCGGCACGGCCGTCCCCGAAAGCTGTCCCCAATCCT
CCCGCCACGACCCGCCGCCCTGCAGATACCGCACCGTATTGGCAAGCAGCCCGTAAACGCGGCGAATCGC
GGCCAGCATAGCCAGGTCAAGCCGCTCGCCGGGGCGCTGGCGTTTGGCCAGGCGGTCGATGTGTCTGTCC
TCCGGAAGGGCCCCCAACACGATGTTTGTGCCGGGCAAGGTCGGCGGGATGAGGGCCACGAACGCCAGCA
CGGCCTGGGGGGTCATGCTGCCCATAAGGTATCGCGCGGCCGGGTAGCACAGGAGGGCGGCGATGGGATG
GCGGTCGAAGATGAGGGTGAGGGCCGGGGGCGGGGCATGTGAGCTCCCAGCCTCCCCCCCGATATGAGGA
GCCAGAACGGCGTCGGTCACGGCATAAGGCATGCCCATTGTTATCTGGGCGCTTGTCATTACCACCGCCG
CGTCCCCGGCCGATATCTCACCCTGGTCGAGGCGGTGTTGTGTGGTGTAGATGTTCGCGATTGTCTCGGA
AGCCCCCAGCACCTGCCAGTAAGTCATCGGCTCGGGTACGTAGACGATATCGTCGCGCGAACCCAGGGCC
ACCAGCAGTTGCGTGGTGGTGGTTTTCCCCATCCCGTGAGGACCGTCTATATAAACCC
