>Addgene plasmid #85599 | pKTol2P-PTK | addgene partial sequence | sequence record 167616 | pBR322ori-F 5'-GGGAAACGCCTGGTATCTTT-3'
TCTGACTTGAGCGTCGATTTTTGTGATGCTCGTCAGGGGGGCGGAGCCTATGGAAAAACGCCAGCAACGC
GGCCTTTTTACGGTTCCTGGCCTTTTGCTGGCCTTTTGCTCACATGTTCTTTCCTGCGTTATCCCCTGAT
TCTGTGGATAACCGTATTACCGCCTTTGAGTGAGCTGATACCGCTCGCCGCAGCCGAACGACCGAGCGCA
GCGAGTCAGTGAGCGAGGAAGCGGAACAGATTTAAATGGTACCGAGCAGAGGTGTAAAAAGTACTCAAAA
ATTTTACTCAAGTGAAAGTACAAGTACTTAGGGAAAATTTTACTCAATTAAAAGTAAAAGTATCTGGCTA
GAATCTTACTTGAGTAAAAGTAAAAAAGTACTCCATTAAAATTGTACTTGAGTATTAAGGAAGTAAAAGT
AAAAGCAAGAAAGAAAACTAGAGTGGTCTCCCTTTAGTGAGGGTTAATTGATCTGAATGACCACATTTGT
AGAGGTTTTACTTGCTTTAAAAAACCTCCCACACCTCCCCCTGAACCTGAAACATAAAATGAATGCAATT
GTTGTTGTTAACTTGTTTATTGCAGCTTATAATGGTTACAAATAAAGCAATAGCATCACAAATTTCACAA
ATAAAGCATTTTTTTCACTGCATTCTAGTTGTGGTTTGTCCAAACTCATCAATGACCACATTTGTAGAGG
TTTTACTTGCTTTAAAAAACCTCCCACACCTCCCCCTGAACCTGAAACATAAAATGAATGCAATTGTTGT
TGTTAACTTGTTTATTGCAGCTTATAATGGTTACAAATAAAGCAATAGCATCACAAATTTCACAAATAAA
GCATTTTTTTCACTGCATTCTAGTTGTGGTTTGTCCAAACTCATCAATGAATTCGCCCTTTGGTTCTTTC
CGCCTCAGAAGCCATAGAGCCCACCGCATCCCCAGCATGCCTGCTATTGTCTTCCCAATCCTCCCCCTTG
CTGTCCTGCCCCA
